Addgene plasmid #223294: pTag4C_nNOS1-CTEV-2xHA
Purpose: constitutive expression of nNOS1 - CTEV fusion
Depositing lab: Michael Wehr. Depositing organization: Systasy Bioscience GmbH. Publication: Polypharmacological profiling across protein target families and cellular pathways using the multiplexed cell-based assay platform safetyProfiler reveals efficacy, potency and side effects of drugs. Popovic L, Brankatschk B, Palladino G, Rossner MJ, Wehr MC. Biomed Pharmacother. 2024 Nov;180:117523. doi: 10.1016/j.biopha.2024.117523. Epub 2024 Oct 14. PubMed 39405910.
Backbone
  Vector backbone: pTag4C
  Vector type: Mammalian Expression
Growth in bacteria
  Bacterial resistance: Kanamycin, 50 μg/mL
  Growth temperature: 37°C
  Growth strain: DH5alpha
  Copy number: High Copy
Gene/Insert
  Gene/Insert name: nNOS1 - CTEV
  Species: H. sapiens (human)
  Entrez Gene: NOS1 (a.k.a. IHPS1, N-NOS, NC-NOS, NOS, bNOS, nNOS)
  Tag / fusion protein: 2xHA (C terminal on insert); FLAG (C terminal on backbone)
  Cloning method: Gateway Cloning
Terms and licenses: Academic/Nonprofit Terms; Industry Terms: Not Available to Industry
How to cite: pTag4C_nNOS1-CTEV-2xHA was a gift from Michael Wehr (Addgene plasmid # 223294 ; http://n2t.net/addgene:223294 ; RRID:Addgene_223294)
