[The description below was written by a language model from this plasmid's Addgene catalogue record and pLannotate feature annotations shown in this document.]
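Description:
pTag4C_nNOS1-CTEV-2xHA is a mammalian expression plasmid of about 9.1 kb, built on the pTag4C backbone, for constitutive production of human neuronal nitric oxide synthase (NOS1/nNOS) fused to a C-terminal fragment of tobacco etch virus protease (CTEV). It replicates in E. coli from a high-copy ColE1/pUC-type origin and also carries an f1 origin. Selection relies on a single Tn5 NeoR/KanR gene placed behind tandem bacterial (bla) and SV40 early promoters and followed by the HSV TK polyadenylation signal. This arrangement gives kanamycin resistance in bacteria and should permit G418 selection in mammalian cells.

The expression cassette is driven by the CMV immediate-early enhancer and promoter. The NOS1 open reading frame lies between attB1 and attB2 sites, consistent with the recorded Gateway cloning. Downstream of attB2 lie the TEV protease fragment and the HA epitopes, which the annotation tool calls a partial 3xHA match and the catalogue lists as 2xHA. A backbone-derived FLAG sequence follows a short polylinker remnant and is catalogued as a C-terminal tag, though the record does not show whether it is translated in frame with the fusion. An SV40 small t intron fragment and SV40 poly(A) signal complete the transcription unit. T3 and T7 promoters flank the insert region.

A CTEV fusion is normally one half of a split-TEV complementation system, in which protease activity is reconstituted when a partner carrying the N-terminal fragment is brought close and then triggers a reporter. The record does not name the partner or the readout. The associated publication describes a multiplexed cell-based assay platform for profiling drug effects across target families and pathways.
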