Features (pLannotate 1.2.2; 24 found; start..end, strand, type, name):
     67..370     +  enhancer       CMV enhancer: human cytomegalovirus immediate early enhancer
    371..574     +  promoter       CMV promoter: human cytomegalovirus (CMV) immediate early promoter
    620..638     +  promoter       T3 promoter: promoter for bacteriophage T3 RNA polymerase
    651..676     +  misc_feature   MCS (fragment): pBluescript multiple cloning site
    683..703     +  protein_bind   attB1: mutant version of attB; core recombination site for the Gateway® BP reaction BP Clonase™
    724..5025    +  CDS            NOS1 (sequence partly withheld): NOS1_HUMAN - Experimental evidence at protein level: Swiss-Prot protein existence level 1. Produces nitric oxide (NO) which is a messenger molecule with diverse functions throughout the body. In the brain and peripheral nervous system, NO displays many properties of a neurotransmitter. Probably has nitrosylase activity and mediates cysteine S-nitrosylation of cytoplasmic target proteins such SRR. From Homo sapiens (Human).
   5039..5059    -  protein_bind   attB2: mutant version of attB; core recombination site for the Gateway® BP reaction BP Clonase™
   5098..5397    +  CDS            TEV protease (fragment): tobacco etch virus protease (Kapust et al., 2001)
   5410..5466    +  CDS            3xHA (fragment): three tandem HA epitope tags
   5476..5508    +  misc_feature   MCS (fragment): pBluescript multiple cloning site
   5517..5540    +  CDS            3xFLAG (fragment): three tandem FLAG® epitope tags
   5594..5612    -  promoter       T7 promoter: promoter for bacteriophage T7 RNA polymerase
   5622..5661    +  CDS            lacZα (fragment): LacZα fragment of β-galactosidase; lacZ fragment
   5671..5726    +  intron         small t intron (fragment): SV40 (simian virus 40) small t antigen intron
   5726..5863    +  CDS            large T antigen (fragment): large T antigen from SV40 (simian virus 40)
   5886..6007    +  polyA_signal   SV40 poly(A) signal: SV40 polyadenylation signal
   6041..6469    -  rep_origin     f1 ori (sequence partly withheld): f1 bacteriophage origin of replication; arrow indicates direction of (+) strand synthesis
   6496..6598    +  promoter       AmpR promoter: bla
   6602..6959    +  promoter       SV40 promoter: SV40 enhancer and early promoter
   6994..7788    +  CDS            NeoR/KanR: aminoglycoside phosphotransferase from Tn5; aph(3')-II (or nptII); confers resistance to neomycin, kanamycin, and G418 (Geneticin®)
   7809..7961    +  CDS            ble (fragment): BLE_KLEPN - Experimental evidence at protein level: Swiss-Prot protein existence level 1. Binding protein with a strong affinity to the bleomycin family of antibiotics. Binds to CL990; an antimitotic-antibiotic compound. From Klebsiella pneumoniae.
   8020..8067    +  polyA_signal   HSV TK poly(A) signal: herpes simplex virus thymidine kinase polyadenylation signal (Cole and Stacy, 1985)
   8158..8174    -  polyA_signal   bGH poly(A) signal (fragment): bovine growth hormone polyadenylation signal
   8396..8984    +  rep_origin     ori: high-copy-number ColE1/pMB1/pBR322/pUC origin of replication
>Addgene plasmid #223294 | pTag4C_nNOS1-CTEV-2xHA | addgene full sequence | sequence record 449411 | Addgene NGS Result
ATGCATTAGTTATTAATAGTAATCAATTACGGGGTCATTAGTTCATAGCCCATATATGGAGTTCCGCGTT
ACATAACTTACGGTAAATGGCCCGCCTGGCTGACCGCCCAACGACCCCCGCCCATTGACGTCAATAATGA
CGTATGTTCCCATAGTAACGCCAATAGGGACTTTCCATTGACGTCAATGGGTGGAGTATTTACGGTAAAC
TGCCCACTTGGCAGTACATCAAGTGTATCATATGCCAAGTACGCCCCCTATTGACGTCAATGACGGTAAA
TGGCCCGCCTGGCATTATGCCCAGTACATGACCTTATGGGACTTTCCTACTTGGCAGTACATCTACGTAT
TAGTCATCGCTATTACCATGGTGATGCGGTTTTGGCAGTACATCAATGGGCGTGGATAGCGGTTTGACTC
ACGGGGATTTCCAAGTCTCCACCCCATTGACGTCAATGGGAGTTTGTTTTGGCACCAAAATCAACGGGAC
TTTCCAAAATGTCGTAACAACTCCGCCCCATTGACGCAAATGGGCGGTAGGCGTGTACGGTGGGAGGTCT
ATATAAGCAGAGCTGGTTTAGTGAACCGTCAGATCCGCTAGCGATTACGCCAAGCTCGAAATTAACCCTC
ACTAAAGGGAACAAAAGCTGGAGCTCCACCGCGGTGGCGGCCGCTCGATCAACAAGTTTGTACAAAAAAG
CAGAAGGGCCGTCAAGGCCCACCATGGAGGATCACATGTTCGGTGTTCAGCAA
[330 nt withheld, positions 754-1083]
CGGGTGACACAGCCCCTGGGTCCCCCCACCAAAGCCGTGGATCTGTCCCACCAGCCACCGGCCGGCAAAG
AACAGCCCCTGGCAGTGGATGGGGCCTCGGGTCCCGGGAATGGGCCTCAGCATGCCTACGATGATGGGCA
GGAGGCTGGCTCACTCCCCCATGCCAACGGCCTGGCCCCCAGGCCCCCAGGCCAGGACCCCGCGAAGAAA
GCAACCAGAGTCAGCCTCCAAGGCAGAGGGGAGAACAATGAACTGCTCAAGGAGATAGAGCCTGTGCTGA
GCCTTCTCACCAGTGGGAGCAGAGGGGTCAAGGGAGGGGCACCTGCCAAGGCAGAGATGAAAGATATGGG
AATCCAGGTGGACAGAGATTTGGACGGCAAGTCACACAAACCTCTGCCCCTCGGCGTGGAGAACGACCGA
GTCTTCAATGACCTATGGGGGAAGGGCAATGTGCCTGTCGTCCTCAACAACCCATATTCAGAGAAGGAGC
AGCCCCCCACCTCAGGAAAACAGTCCCCCACAAAGAATGGCAGCCCCTCCAAGTGTCCACGCTTCCTCAA
GGTCAAGAACTGGGAGACTGAGGTGGTTCTCACTGACACCCTCCACCTTAAGAGCACATTGGAAACGGGA
TGCACTGAGTACATCTGCATGGGCTCCATCATGCATCCTTCTCAGCATGCAAGGAGGCCTGAAGACGTCC
GCACAAAAGGACAGCTCTTCCCTCTCGCCAAAGAGTTTATTGATCAATACTATTCATCAATTAAAAGATT
TGGCTCCAAAGCCCACATGGAAAGGCTGGAAGAGGTGAACAAAGAGATCGACACCACTAGCACTTACCAG
CTCAAGGACACAGAGCTCATCTATGGGGCCAAGCACGCCTGGCGGAATGCCTCGCGCTGTGTGGGCAGGA
TCCAGTGGTCCAAGCTGCAGGTATTCGATGCCCGTGACTGCACCACGGCCCACGGGATGTTCAACTACAT
CTGTAACCATGTCAAGTATGCCACCAACAAAGGGAACCTCAGGTCTGCCATCACCATATTCCCCCAGAGG
ACAGACGGCAAGCACGACTTCCGAGTCTGGAACTCCCAGCTCATCCGCTACGCTGGCTACAAGCAGCCTG
ACGGCTCCACCCTGGGGGACCCAGCCAATGTGCAGTTCACAGAGATATGCATACAGCAGGGCTGGAAACC
GCCTAGAGGCCGCTTCGATGTCCTGCCGCTCCTGCTTCAGGCCAACGGCAATGACCCTGAGCTCTTCCAG
ATTCCTCCAGAGCTGGTGTTGGAAGTTCCCATCAGGCACCCCAAGTTTGAGTGGTTCAAGGACCTGGGGC
TGAAGTGGTACGGCCTCCCCGCCGTGTCCAACATGCTCCTAGAGATTGGCGGCCTGGAGTTCAGCGCCTG
TCCCTTCAGTGGCTGGTACATGGGCACAGAGATTGGTGTCCGCGACTACTGTGACAACTCCCGCTACAAT
ATCCTGGAGGAAGTGGCCAAGAAGATGAACTTAGACATGAGGAAGACGTCCTCCCTGTGGAAGGACCAGG
CGCTGGTGGAGATCAATATCGCGGTTCTCTATAGCTTCCAGAGTGACAAAGTGACCATTGTTGACCATCA
CTCCGCCACCGAGTCCTTCATTAAGCACATGGAGAATGAGTACCGCTGCCGGGGGGGCTGCCCTGCCGAC
TGGGTGTGGATCGTGCCCCCCATGTCCGGAAGCATCACCCCTGTGTTCCACCAGGAGATGCTCAACTACC
GGCTCACCCCCTCCTTCGAATACCAGCCTGATCCCTGGAACACGCATGTCTGGAAAGGCACCAACGGGAC
CCCCACAAAGCGGCGAGCCATCGGCTTCAAGAAGCTAGCAGAAGCTGTCAAGTTCTCGGCCAAGCTGATG
GGGCAGGCTATGGCCAAGAGGGTGAAAGCGACCATCCTCTATGCCACAGAGACAGGCAAATCGCAAGCTT
ATGCCAAGACCTTGTGTGAGATCTTCAAACACGCCTTTGATGCCAAGGTGATGTCCATGGAAGAATATGA
CATTGTGCACCTGGAACATGAAACTCTGGTCCTTGTGGTCACCAGCACCTTTGGCAATGGAGATCCCCCT
GAGAATGGGGAGAAATTCGGCTGTGCTTTGATGGAAATGAGGCACCCCAACTCTGTGCAGGAAGAAAGGA
AGAGCTACAAGGTCCGATTCAACAGCGTCTCCTCCTACTCTGACTCCCAAAAATCATCAGGCGATGGGCC
CGACCTCAGAGACAACTTTGAGAGTGCTGGACCCCTGGCCAATGTGAGGTTCTCAGTTTTTGGCCTCGGC
TCACGAGCATACCCTCACTTTTGCGCCTTCGGACACGCTGTGGACACCCTCCTGGAAGAACTGGGAGGGG
AGAGGATCCTGAAGATGAGGGAAGGGGATGAGCTCTGTGGGCAGGAAGAGGCTTTCAGGACCTGGGCCAA
GAAGGTCTTCAAGGCAGCCTGTGATGTCTTCTGTGTGGGAGATGATGTCAACATTGAAAAGGCCAACAAT
TCCCTCATCAGCAATGATCGCAGCTGGAAGAGAAACAAGTTCCGCCTCACCTTTGTGGCCGAAGCTCCAG
AACTCACACAAGGTCTATCCAATGTCCACAAAAAGCGAGTCTCAGCTGCCCGGCTCCTTAGCCGTCAAAA
CCTCCAGAGCCCTAAATCCAGTCGGTCAACTATCTTCGTGCGTCTCCACACCAACGGGAGCCAGGAGCTG
CAGTACCAGCCTGGGGACCACCTGGGTGTCTTCCCTGGCAACCACGAGGACCTCGTGAATGCCCTGATCG
AGCGGCTGGAGGACGCGCCGCCTGTCAACCAGATGGTGAAAGTGGAACTGCTGGAGGAGCGGAACACGGC
TTTAGGTGTCATCAGTAACTGGACAGACGAGCTCCGCCTCCCGCCCTGCACCATCTTCCAGGCCTTCAAG
TACTACCTGGACATCACCACGCCACCAACGCCTCTGCAGCTGCAGCAGTTTGCCTCCCTAGCTACCAGCG
AGAAGGAGAAGCAGCGTCTGCTGGTCCTCAGCAAGGGTTTGCAGGAGTACGAGGAATGGAAATGGGGCAA
GAACCCCACCATCGTGGAGGTGCTGGAGGAGTTCCCATCTATCCAGATGCCGGCCACCCTGCTCCTGACC
CAGCTGTCCCTGCTGCAGCCCCGCTACTATTCCATCAGCTCCTCCCCAGACATGTACCCTGATGAAGTGC
ACCTCACTGTGGCCATCGTTTCCTACCGCACTCGAGATGGAGAAGGACCAATTCACCACGGCGTATGCTC
CTCCTGGCTCAACCGGATACAGGCTGACGAACTGGTCCCCTGTTTCGTGAGAGGAGCACCCAGCTTCCAC
CTGCCCCGGAACCCCCAAGTCCCCTGCATCCTCGTTGGACCAGGCACCGGCATTGCCCCTTTCCGAAGCT
TCTGGCAACAGCGGCAATTTGATATCCAACACAAAGGAATGAACCCCTGCCCCATGGTCCTGGTCTTCGG
GTGCCGGCAATCCAAGATAGATCATATCTACAGGGAAGAGACCCTGCAGGCCAAGAACAAGGGGGTCTTC
AGAGAGCTGTACACGGCTTACTCCCGGGAGCCAGACAAACCAAAGAAGTACGTGCAGGACATCCTGCAGG
AGCAGCTGGCGGAGTCTGTGTACCGAGCCCTGAAGGAGCAAGGGGGCCACATATACGTCTGTGGGGACGT
CACCATGGCTGCTGATGTCCTCAAAGCCATCCAGCGCATCATGACCCAGCAGGGGAAGCTCTCGGCAGAG
GACGCCGGCGTATTCATCAGCCGGATGAGGGATGACAACCGATACCATGAGGATATTTTTGGAGTCACCC
TGCGAACGTACGAAGTGACCAACCGCCTTAGATCTGAGTCCATTGCCTTCATTGAAGAGAGCAAAAAAGA
CACCGATGAGGTTTTCAGCTCCGGCCTCATGGGCCCAGCTTTCTTGTACAAAGTGGTTGATCGAGGAGGT
GGAGGTAGCGGAGGTGGAGGTAGCAAGAGCATGTCTAGCATGGTGTCAGACACTAGCTGCACATTCCCTT
CATCTGATGGTATATTCTGGAAGCATTGGATTCAAACCAAGGATGGGCAGTGTGGCAGTCCATTAGTATC
AACTAGAGATGGGTTCATTGTTGGTATACACTCAGCATCGAATTTCACCAACACAAACAATTATTTCACA
AGCGTGCCGAAAAACTTCATGGAATTGTTGACAAATCAGGAGGCGCAGCAGTGGGTTAGTGGTTGGCGAT
TAAACGCTGACTCAGTATTGTGGGGGGGCCATAAAGTTTTCATGCCCAAACCTGGCTACCCATACGATGT
TCCTGACTATGCGGGCTATCCCTATGACGTCCCGGACTATGCATGAAAGGGCGAATTCGATATCAAGCTT
ATCGATACCGTCGACAACTCGAGGATTACAAGGATGACGACGATAAGTAGGGCCCGGTACCTTAATTAAT
TAAGGTACCAGGTAAGTGTACCCAATTCGCCCTATAGTGAGTCGTATTACAATTCACTCGATCGCCCTTC
CCAACAGTTGCGCAGCCTGAATGGCGAATGGAGATCCAATTTTTAAGTGTATAATGTGTTAAACTACTGA
TTCTAATTGTTTGTGTATTTTAGATTCACAGTCCCAAGGCTCATTTCAGGCCCCTCAGTCCTCACAGTCT
GTTCATGATCATAATCAGCCATACCACATTTGTAGAGGTTTTACTTGCTTTAAAAAACCTCCCACACCTC
CCCCTGAACCTGAAACATAAAATGAATGCAATTGTTGTTGTTAACTTGTTTATTGCAGCTTATAATGGTT
ACAAATAAAGCAATAGCATCACAAATTTCACAAATAAAGCATTTTTTTCACTGCATTCTAGTTGTGGTTT
GTCCAAACTCATCAATGTATCTTAACGCGTAAATTGTAAGCGTTAATATTTTGTTAAAATTCGCGTTAAA
TTTTTGTTAAATCAGCTCATTTTTTAACCAATAGGCCGAAATCGGCAAAATCCCTTATAAATCAAAAGAA
TAGACCGAGATAGGGT
[37 nt withheld, positions 6140-6176]
AAAGAACGTGGACTCCAACGTCAAAGG
[49 nt withheld, positions 6204-6252]
T
[91 nt withheld, positions 6254-6344]
G
[124 nt withheld, positions 6346-6469]
CAGGTGGCACTTTTCGGGGAAATGTGCGCGGAACCCCTATTTGTTTATTTTTCTAAATACATTCAAATAT
GTATCCGCTCATGAGACAATAACCCTGATAAATGCTTCAATAATATTGAAAAAGGAAGAATCCTGAGGCG
GAAAGAACCAGCTGTGGAATGTGTGTCAGTTAGGGTGTGGAAAGTCCCCAGGCTCCCCAGCAGGCAGAAG
TATGCAAAGCATGCATCTCAATTAGTCAGCAACCAGGTGTGGAAAGTCCCCAGGCTCCCCAGCAGGCAGA
AGTATGCAAAGCATGCATCTCAATTAGTCAGCAACCATAGTCCCGCCCCTAACTCCGCCCATCCCGCCCC
TAACTCCGCCCAGTTCCGCCCATTCTCCGCCCCATGGCTGACTAATTTTTTTTATTTATGCAGAGGCCGA
GGCCGCCTCGGCCTCTGAGCTATTCCAGAAGTAGTGAGGAGGCTTTTTTGGAGGCCTAGGCTTTTGCAAA
GATCGATCAAGAGACAGGATGAGGATCGTTTCGCATGATTGAACAAGATGGATTGCACGCAGGTTCTCCG
GCCGCTTGGGTGGAGAGGCTATTCGGCTATGACTGGGCACAACAGACAATCGGCTGCTCTGATGCCGCCG
TGTTCCGGCTGTCAGCGCAGGGGCGCCCGGTTCTTTTTGTCAAGACCGACCTGTCCGGTGCCCTGAATGA
ACTGCAAGACGAGGCAGCGCGGCTATCGTGGCTGGCCACGACGGGCGTTCCTTGCGCAGCTGTGCTCGAC
GTTGTCACTGAAGCGGGAAGGGACTGGCTGCTATTGGGCGAAGTGCCGGGGCAGGATCTCCTGTCATCTC
ACCTTGCTCCTGCCGAGAAAGTATCCATCATGGCTGATGCAATGCGGCGGCTGCATACGCTTGATCCGGC
TACCTGCCCATTCGACCACCAAGCGAAACATCGCATCGAGCGAGCACGTACTCGGATGGAAGCCGGTCTT
GTCGATCAGGATGATCTGGACGAAGAACATCAGGGGCTCGCGCCAGCCGAACTGTTCGCCAGGCTCAAGG
CGAGCATGCCCGACGGCGAGGATCTCGTCGTGACCCATGGCGATGCCTGCTTGCCGAATATCATGGTGGA
AAATGGCCGCTTTTCTGGATTCATCGACTGTGGCCGGCTGGGTGTGGCGGACCGCTATCAGGACATAGCG
TTGGCTACCCGTGATATTGCTGAAGAACTTGGCGGCGAATGGGCTGACCGCTTCCTCGTGCTTTACGGTA
TCGCCGCTCCCGATTCGCAGCGCATCGCCTTCTATCGCCTTCTTGACGAGTTCTTCTGAGCGGGACTCTG
GGGTTCGAAATGACCGACCAAGCGACGCCCAACCTGCCATCACGAGATTTCGATTCCACCGCCGCCTTCT
ATGAAAGGTTGGGCTTCGGAATCGTTTTCCGGGACGCCGGCTGGATGATCCTCCAGCGCGGGGATCTCAT
GCTGGAGTTCTTCGCCCACCCTAGGGGGAGGCTAACTGAAACACGGAAGGAGACAATACCGGAAGGAACC
CGCGCTATGACGGCAATAAAAAGACAGAATAAAACGCACGGTGTTGGGTCGTTTGTTCATAAACGCGGGG
TTCGGTCCCAGGGCTGGCACTCTGTCGATACCCCACCGAGACCCCATTGGGGCCAATACGCCCGCGTTTC
TTCCTTTTCCCCACCCCACCCCCCAAGTTCGGGTGAAGGCCCAGGGCTCGCAGCCAACGTCGGGGCGGCA
GGCCCTGCCATAGCCTCAGGTTACTCATATATACTTTAGATTGATTTAAAACTTCATTTTTAATTTAAAA
GGATCTAGGTGAAGATCCTTTTTGATAATCTCATGACCAAAATCCCTTAACGTGAGTTTTCGTTCCACTG
AGCGTCAGACCCCGTAGAAAAGATCAAAGGATCTTCTTGAGATCCTTTTTTTCTGCGCGTAATCTGCTGC
TTGCAAACAAAAAAACCACCGCTACCAGCGGTGGTTTGTTTGCCGGATCAAGAGCTACCAACTCTTTTTC
CGAAGGTAACTGGCTTCAGCAGAGCGCAGATACCAAATACTGTTCTTCTAGTGTAGCCGTAGTTAGGCCA
CCACTTCAAGAACTCTGTAGCACCGCCTACATACCTCGCTCTGCTAATCCTGTTACCAGTGGCTGCTGCC
AGTGGCGATAAGTCGTGTCTTACCGGGTTGGACTCAAGACGATAGTTACCGGATAAGGCGCAGCGGTCGG
GCTGAACGGGGGGTTCGTGCACACAGCCCAGCTTGGAGCGAACGACCTACACCGAACTGAGATACCTACA
GCGTGAGCTATGAGAAAGCGCCACGCTTCCCGAAGGGAGAAAGGCGGACAGGTATCCGGTAAGCGGCAGG
GTCGGAACAGGAGAGCGCACGAGGGAGCTTCCAGGGGGAAACGCCTGGTATCTTTATAGTCCTGTCGGGT
TTCGCCACCTCTGACTTGAGCGTCGATTTTTGTGATGCTCGTCAGGGGGGCGGAGCCTATGGAAAAACGC
CAGCAACGCGGCCTTTTTACGGTTCCTGGCCTTTTGCTGGCCTTTTGCTCACATGTTCTTTCCTGCGTTA
TCCCCTGATTCTGTGGATAACCGTATTACCGCC
